Addgene plasmid #87518: NH-13
Purpose: For library amplification of fragment NH-13
Depositing lab: Steve Pollard. Depositing organization: University of Edinburgh. Publication: STAR: a simple TAL effector assembly reaction using isothermal assembly. Gogolok S, Garcia-Diaz C, Pollard SM. Sci Rep. 2016 Sep 12;6:33209. doi: 10.1038/srep33209. PubMed 27615025.
Backbone
  Vector backbone: pMA-T
  Backbone manufacturer: Life Technologies
  Vector type: TALEN, Synthetic Biology ; TALE DBD library preparation
Growth in bacteria
  Bacterial resistance: Ampicillin, 100 μg/mL
  Growth temperature: 37°C
  Growth strain: DH5alpha
  Copy number: High Copy
Gene/Insert
  Gene/Insert name: NH-13
  Species: Synthetic
  Cloning method: Unknown
Terms and licenses: Academic/Nonprofit Terms; Industry Terms: Not Available to Industry
How to cite: NH-13 was a gift from Steve Pollard (Addgene plasmid # 87518 ; http://n2t.net/addgene:87518 ; RRID:Addgene_87518)
