[The description below was written by a language model from this plasmid's Addgene catalogue record and pLannotate feature annotations shown in this document.]
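Description:
NH-13 is a small (about 2.8 kb) bacterial storage plasmid built on the pMA-T gene-synthesis backbone, carrying a synthetic DNA fragment that belongs to a TAL effector DNA-binding-domain assembly library. It is one component of the STAR system, a TAL effector assembly reaction based on isothermal assembly, and its stated purpose is to serve as the template for library amplification of the NH-13 fragment. By the usual TALE naming convention, "NH" would suggest a repeat module with the NH repeat-variable diresidue (generally associated with guanine recognition) and "13" a position in the repeat array, but the record does not spell this out, so that reading should be treated as an inference from the name.

The plasmid is propagated in E. coli at high copy number through a ColE1/pUC-type origin and is selected with ampicillin via the β-lactamase gene driven by its own bla promoter. The remaining annotated features are backbone remnants rather than functional units: partial M13 origin, lacZα, lacI and RSF origin fragments, plus a T7 promoter lying upstream of the unannotated stretch of roughly 480 bp (between the T7 promoter and the lacI fragment) where the synthetic insert most likely resides. The insert itself was not annotated by the automated feature detection, and the cloning method is recorded as unknown. No eukaryotic promoter, reporter, tag or nuclease domain is annotated, consistent with a construct that is not an expression vector but a source of a defined modular fragment to be amplified and then combined with other library pieces into custom TALE DNA-binding domains.
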