Features (pLannotate 1.2.2; 8 found; start..end, strand, type, name):
      3..134     -  rep_origin     M13 ori (fragment): M13 bacteriophage origin of replication; arrow indicates direction of (+) strand synthesis
    155..311     -  CDS            lacZα (fragment): LacZα fragment of β-galactosidase; lacZ fragment
    320..338     +  promoter       T7 promoter: promoter for bacteriophage T7 RNA polymerase
    818..865     -  CDS            lacI (fragment): lac repressor; lacI; The lac repressor binds to the lac operator to inhibit transcription in E. coli. This inhibition can be relieved by adding lactose or isopropyl-β-D-thiogalactopyranoside (IPTG).
    902..942     -  rep_origin     RSF ori (fragment): Plasmids containing the RSF 1030 origin of replication can be propagated in E. coli cells that contain additional plasmids with compatible origins.
   1020..1608    -  rep_origin     ori: high-copy-number ColE1/pMB1/pBR322/pUC origin of replication
   1779..2639    -  CDS            AmpR: β-lactamase; bla; confers resistance to ampicillin, carbenicillin, and related antibiotics
   2640..2744    -  promoter       AmpR promoter: bla
>Addgene plasmid #87518 | NH-13 | addgene full sequence | sequence record 174602 | Addgene NGS Result
CTAAATTGTAAGCGTTAATATTTTGTTAAAATTCGCGTTAAATTTTTGTTAAATCAGCTCATTTTTTAAC
CAATAGGCCGAAATCGGCAAAATCCCTTATAAATCAAAAGAATAGACCGAGATAGGGTTGAGTGGCCGCT
ACAGGGCGCTCCCATTCGCCATTCAGGCTGCGCAACTGTTGGGAAGGGCGTTTCGGTGCGGGCCTCTTCG
CTATTACGCCAGCTGGCGAAAGGGGGATGTGCTGCAAGGCGATTAAGTTGGGTAACGCCAGGGTTTTCCC
AGTCACGACGTTGTAAAACGACGGCCAGTGAGCGCGACGTAATACGACTCACTATAGGGCGAATTGGCGG
AAGGCCGTCAAGGCCACGTGTCTTGTCCAGAGCTCGTATCCTGCAGCCATTGTGCTGGCGCGGATTCTTT
ATCACTGATAAGTTGGTGGACATATTATGAGTCGTTTATCAGTGATAAAGTGTCAAGCATGACAAAGTTG
CAGCCGAATACAGTGGAGTCATCCGTGCCGCCCTAGACCTGTTGAACGAGGTCGGCGTAGACGGTCTGAC
GAGAGTCCACGCAAACTGGCGGAACGGTTGGGGGTTCAGCAGCCGGCGCTTTAGAGTCCTGGCGTATTAT
GTCAAGATCATGGGCTCACGCCAGATCAGGTTGTTGCAATCGCGTCGAATCACGGGGGAAAGCAAGCCCT
GGAAACCGTGCAAAGGTTGTTGCCGGTCTTGTGTCAGGACCATGGCTTAACGCCGGAGCAAGTTGTACTG
CAGGATACGGTACCTGGAGCACAAGACTGGCCTCATGGGCCTTCCGCTCACTGCCCGCTTTCCAGTCGGG
AAACCTGTCGTGCCAGCTGCATTAACATGGTCATAGCTGTTTCCTTGCGTATTGGGCGCTCTCCGCTTCC
TCGCTCACTGACTCGCTGCGCTCGGTCGTTCGGGTAAAGCCTGGGGTGCCTAATGAGCAAAAGGCCAGCA
AAAGGCCAGGAACCGTAAAAAGGCCGCGTTGCTGGCGTTTTTCCATAGGCTCCGCCCCCCTGACGAGCAT
CACAAAAATCGACGCTCAAGTCAGAGGTGGCGAAACCCGACAGGACTATAAAGATACCAGGCGTTTCCCC
CTGGAAGCTCCCTCGTGCGCTCTCCTGTTCCGACCCTGCCGCTTACCGGATACCTGTCCGCCTTTCTCCC
TTCGGGAAGCGTGGCGCTTTCTCATAGCTCACGCTGTAGGTATCTCAGTTCGGTGTAGGTCGTTCGCTCC
AAGCTGGGCTGTGTGCACGAACCCCCCGTTCAGCCCGACCGCTGCGCCTTATCCGGTAACTATCGTCTTG
AGTCCAACCCGGTAAGACACGACTTATCGCCACTGGCAGCAGCCACTGGTAACAGGATTAGCAGAGCGAG
GTATGTAGGCGGTGCTACAGAGTTCTTGAAGTGGTGGCCTAACTACGGCTACACTAGAAGAACAGTATTT
GGTATCTGCGCTCTGCTGAAGCCAGTTACCTTCGGAAAAAGAGTTGGTAGCTCTTGATCCGGCAAACAAA
CCACCGCTGGTAGCGGTGGTTTTTTTGTTTGCAAGCAGCAGATTACGCGCAGAAAAAAAGGATCTCAAGA
AGATCCTTTGATCTTTTCTACGGGGTCTGACGCTCAGTGGAACGAAAACTCACGTTAAGGGATTTTGGTC
ATGAGATTATCAAAAAGGATCTTCACCTAGATCCTTTTAAATTAAAAATGAAGTTTTAAATCAATCTAAA
GTATATATGAGTAAACTTGGTCTGACAGTTACCAATGCTTAATCAGTGAGGCACCTATCTCAGCGATCTG
TCTATTTCGTTCATCCATAGTTGCCTGACTCCCCGTCGTGTAGATAACTACGATACGGGAGGGCTTACCA
TCTGGCCCCAGTGCTGCAATGATACCGCGAGAACCACGCTCACCGGCTCCAGATTTATCAGCAATAAACC
AGCCAGCCGGAAGGGCCGAGCGCAGAAGTGGTCCTGCAACTTTATCCGCCTCCATCCAGTCTATTAATTG
TTGCCGGGAAGCTAGAGTAAGTAGTTCGCCAGTTAATAGTTTGCGCAACGTTGTTGCCATTGCTACAGGC
ATCGTGGTGTCACGCTCGTCGTTTGGTATGGCTTCATTCAGCTCCGGTTCCCAACGATCAAGGCGAGTTA
CATGATCCCCCATGTTGTGCAAAAAAGCGGTTAGCTCCTTCGGTCCTCCGATCGTTGTCAGAAGTAAGTT
GGCCGCAGTGTTATCACTCATGGTTATGGCAGCACTGCATAATTCTCTTACTGTCATGCCATCCGTAAGA
TGCTTTTCTGTGACTGGTGAGTACTCAACCAAGTCATTCTGAGAATAGTGTATGCGGCGACCGAGTTGCT
CTTGCCCGGCGTCAATACGGGATAATACCGCGCCACATAGCAGAACTTTAAAAGTGCTCATCATTGGAAA
ACGTTCTTCGGGGCGAAAACTCTCAAGGATCTTACCGCTGTTGAGATCCAGTTCGATGTAACCCACTCGT
GCACCCAACTGATCTTCAGCATCTTTTACTTTCACCAGCGTTTCTGGGTGAGCAAAAACAGGAAGGCAAA
ATGCCGCAAAAAAGGGAATAAGGGCGACACGGAAATGTTGAATACTCATACTCTTCCTTTTTCAATATTA
TTGAAGCATTTATCAGGGTTATTGTCTCATGAGCGGATACATATTTGAATGTATTTAGAAAAATAAACAA
ATAGGGGTTCCGCGCACATTTCCCCGAAAAGTGCCAC
