>Addgene plasmid #87518 | NH-13 | depositor partial sequence | sequence record 170686 | NH-13 RVD flanked by BciVI sites
GTATCCTGCAGCCATTGTGCTGGCGCGGATTCTTTATCACTGATAAGTTGGTGGACATATTATGAGTCGT
TTATCAGTGATAAAGTGTCAAGCATGACAAAGTTGCAGCCGAATACAGTGGAGTCATCCGTGCCGCCCTA
GACCTGTTGAACGAGGTCGGCGTAGACGGTCTGACGAGAGTCCACGCAAACTGGCGGAACGGTTGGGGGT
TCAGCAGCCGGCGCTTTAGAGTCCTGGCGTATTATGTCAAGATCATGGGCTCACGCCAGATCAGGTTGTT
GCAATCGCGTCGAATCACGGGGGAAAGCAAGCCCTGGAAACCGTGCAAAGGTTGTTGCCGGTCTTGTGTC
AGGACCATGGCTTAACGCCGGAGCAAGTTGTACTGCAGGATAC
